Addgene plasmid #113647: pDCAF-B
Purpose: Demethylates methylxanthines.
Depositing lab: Jeffrey Barrick. Depositing organization: University of Texas at Austin. Publication: Bioassay for Determining the Concentrations of Caffeine and Individual Methylxanthines in Complex Samples. Gutierrez AE, Shah P, Rex AE, Nguyen TC, Kenkare SP, Barrick JE, Mishler DM. Appl Environ Microbiol. 2019 Nov 14;85(23). pii: AEM.01965-19. doi: 10.1128/AEM.01965-19. Print 2019 Dec 1. PubMed 31540989.
Backbone
  Vector backbone: pSB1C3
  Vector type: Synthetic Biology
Growth in bacteria
  Bacterial resistance: Chloramphenicol, 25 μg/mL
  Growth temperature: 30°C
  Growth strain: ΔguaB E. coli
  Growth instructions: Growing in M9CG media with the appropriate Methylxanthines is recommended in order to maintain the plasmid. Can be grown on LB but must be grown in strain ΔguaB (Addgene #113653).
  Copy number: High Copy
Gene/Insert
  Gene/Insert name: ndmB
  Cloning method: Restriction Enzyme; 5′ cloning site unknown (unknown if destroyed)
Terms and licenses: Academic/Nonprofit Terms; Industry Terms
Depositor comments: https://benchling.com/s/2C3Oh1ew . Please visit https://www.biorxiv.org/content/early/2018/09/16/419283 for bioRxiv preprint.
How to cite: pDCAF-B was a gift from Jeffrey Barrick (Addgene plasmid # 113647 ; http://n2t.net/addgene:113647 ; RRID:Addgene_113647)
