[The description below was written by a language model from this plasmid's Addgene catalogue record and pLannotate feature annotations shown in this document.]
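Description:
pDCAF-B is a high-copy bacterial expression plasmid built on the BioBrick backbone pSB1C3 for synthetic biology work in E. coli. It replicates from a ColE1/pUC-type origin and is selected with chloramphenicol through a cat gene driven by its own promoter and followed by the lambda t0 terminator. The insert lies between the BioBrick prefix and suffix, with flanking backbone terminators, including a his operon terminator downstream, insulating the cloning region.

The payload is a small operon transcribed from a sequence annotated as a fragment of the constitutive J23119 promoter. It encodes two Pseudomonas putida caffeine-degradation proteins. NdmB is an N3-demethylase that removes the N3 methyl group from theobromine, caffeine, theophylline and 3-methylxanthine. NdmD is the partner reductase that oxidises NADH and passes electrons to the demethylase. The catalogue entry lists only ndmB as the insert, but both sequence records also show ndmD.

About 700 nt between ndmD and the suffix carry no confident annotation beyond a very short match to TagCFP, so the record does not establish what this region encodes. The depositor and sequencing-derived records differ by only a few nucleotides near the suffix and have the same feature layout.

The plasmid is meant to be maintained in a ΔguaB E. coli strain. This guanine auxotroph can use xanthine produced by demethylation, so growth in minimal medium depends on the available methylxanthines. The associated publication uses this link between growth and demethylation as a bioassay for measuring caffeine and individual methylxanthines in complex samples, with pDCAF-B supplying the N3-specific demethylation activity.
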