Features (pLannotate 1.2.2; 12 found; start..end, strand, type, name):
      7..35      +  promoter       J23119 promoter (fragment): bacterial promoter (Registry of Standard Biological Parts BBa J23119)
     65..1129    +  CDS            ndmB: NDMB_PSEPU - Experimental evidence at protein level: Swiss-Prot protein existence level 1. Involved in the caffeine degradation, which is the essential first step for assimilating the carbon and nitrogen in caffeine. Catalyzes the N3-demethylation of theobromine to produce 7- methylxanthine and formaldehyde. Also catalyzes the N3-demethylation of 3-methylxanthine, caffeine, and theophylline to xanthine, paraxanthine, and 1-methylxanthine, respectively. NADH is the preferred substrate. From Pseudomonas putida (Arthrobacter siderocapsulatus).
   1160..2923    +  CDS            ndmD: NDMD_PSEPU - Experimental evidence at protein level: Swiss-Prot protein existence level 1. Involved in the caffeine degradation, which is the essential first step for assimilating the carbon and nitrogen in caffeine. Catalyzes the oxidation of NADH and transfers electrons to NdmA and NdmB, which catalyze the N-demethylation reactions. From Pseudomonas putida (Arthrobacter siderocapsulatus).
   2937..2960    +  CDS            TagCFP (fragment): monomeric cyan fluorescent protein mammalian codon-optimized
   3664..3684    +  misc_feature   BioBrick suffix: universal suffix for all parts
   3691..3748    +  terminator     his operon terminator: This putative transcriptin terminator from the E. coli his operon has a 2-bp deletion introduced during synthesis. Its efficiency has not been determined.
   3943..4531    -  rep_origin     ori: high-copy-number ColE1/pMB1/pBR322/pUC origin of replication
   4714..4808    -  terminator     lambda t0 terminator: transcription terminator from phage lambda
   4832..5488    -  CDS            cat: CAT_ECOLX - Experimental evidence at protein level: Swiss-Prot protein existence level 1. This enzyme is an effector of chloramphenicol resistance in bacteria. From Escherichia coli. This protein is used as a marker in many commonly used cloning vectors, such as pACYC184.
   5489..5586    -  promoter       cat promoter: promoter of the E. coli cat gene encoding chloramphenicol acetyltransferase
   5672..5715    -  terminator     bacterial terminator: putative bacterial transcription terminator
   5718..5739    +  misc_feature   BioBrick prefix: BioBrick prefix for parts that do not start with "ATG"
>Addgene plasmid #113647 | pDCAF-B | depositor full sequence | sequence record 214565 | pDCAF-B sequence 5739 bps
TTTACGGCTAGCTCAGTCCTAGGTACAATGCTAGCTACTAGAGTCACACAGGAAAGTATACTAGATGAAA
GAACAGCTCAAGCCGCTGCTAGAAGACAAGACTTACCTTCGCCACTTCTGGCATCCCGTGTGTACCCTTA
ATGAGTTCGAACGCGCCAACGCCAGTGGGCACGGCCCCATGGGCGTCACCTTGCTAGGCGAGAAATTGGT
GTTGGCCAGGTTAAATTCAAAGATCATTGCGGCTGCTGACCGATGTGCTCATCGATCGGCACAGCTCTCC
ATCGGCCGCGTTTGCAGCAACGCCGGAAAGGACTATCTCGAATGCCCGTATCACGGCTGGCGCTACGATG
AGGCTGGGGCCTGTCAACTGATCCCTGCTTGCCCTGACAAAAGCATCTCTCCTCGGGCCAAGATTTCCTC
ATTCGATTGTGAGGTGAAATACGACATCGTGTGGGTACGGCTGGATAACAGCTTCGATTGCACTCAGATT
CCATACCTCAGCGATTTCGATAATCCCGACATGCAGGTAATCGTTGCCGATTCGTATATTTGGGAGACTG
TTGCCGAGCGGCGGTGGGAGAACTTTACAGATTTTTCGCACTTTGCCTTCGTACACCCAGGGACGCTCTA
TGATCCGTTTTTCGCTAGCCACCCAACTGTTTACGTGAATCGCGTTGATGGTGAGTTGCAATTCAAACTC
GCTCCGCCGCGTGAAATGAAAGGCATCCCGCCAGAAGCACCGATGGGTGACTTCACCTACCGCTGCACAA
TGCCGTATTCAGTAAATCTTGAAATCAAATTGTGGAAAGATGACTCACGTTTCGTTCTTTGGACTACCGC
TAGCCCTGTCGATAACAAGTCTTGCCGGAATTTTATGATTATTGTGCGTGAGAAGGATAATCAACCTGAT
CATATGCACCTGGCTTTCCAGAAGCGGGTGCTTGACGAAGACCAGCCTGTTATCGAATCGCAATGGCCTC
TCGAAATACAGACCTCGGAAGTCTCCGTTGCAACCGATAAAATTTCCGTCCAGTTCCGCAAATGGCATAA
AGAGCTATCTCTGTCAGCCGTTGAAGGACGGGAGGCGTTCCGCGATTCCGTCTTGACGAATGTTATTGAA
GAAGAACAGTAATACTAGAGTCACACAGGAAAGTACTAGATGAACAAACTTGACGTCAACCAGTGGTTTC
CTATTGCTACCACTGAAGATCTCCCGAAGCGCCATGTCTTTCATGCCACGTTGTTGGGGCAAGAAATGGC
CATCTGGCGCGATGACTCTGGTTCAGTTAATGCTTGGGAGAACCGCTGCCCGCATAGAGGATTGCGGTTG
ACACTGGGTGCTAATACCGGTAACGAGTTGCGGTGTCAGTATCATGGATGGACTTATGAAAGCGGGACTG
GTGGCTGCACTTTTGTCCCAGCCCATCGCGATGCACCACCCCCAAATGCCGCGCGGGTTAATACTTTTCC
TGTCCGCGAAAAGCACGGCTTTATCTGGACGACATTAGGTCAGCCGCCAGGAGAGCCCATTTCAATCCTC
GATGACGCTCAGCTTGTAAACGCTGTAAAAACAAATCTGCATAGCGTAGTTATAGATGCTGATATTGACG
GAGTTGTCAGCGTCCTACGTCAGAATCTTTCAGCGTTCATCGATGTGTTTGGTGCGGCCAGCGCTGAAGA
TCTGCATTTGAAATCCATGCTGCAAGATCGAGGGATTCTGGTAACAAGATCAGGCTCTATTGCTATTCAT
TTTTATATGCAGCGCTCAACCATTAGTAAATGCGTTGTACATGCGCAAGTACTTACTCCGGGACGTCCAG
GATACGAACTTCAAAAGAACTACTCGTATGCCATGAACGTTATCCGCAGGGCAGCAGAAGCTGTAGCTAC
CGACTTGATTAGCATTACAGATATCAGCGATCAGACTATCGAAAAGCTTGAAGTCGTTAGAGAAAACATG
ACTAAGGCTCCTCCAACCCACTATATCTGCGAAGTGGTTACGCGTACTCAAGAGACAGGTGATATTAACT
CATACTGGCTGAAGCCTATCGGCTACCCACTACCAGCATTCAGTCCAGGGATGCACATCAGCATCACAAC
GCCGGAGGGTAGCATTCGACAATATTCCCTCGTGAACGGGCCTGACGAGCGTGAATCCTTCATCATCGGT
GTGAAGAAAGAGATTCAGTCCCGTGGCGGCTCCAGATCAATGCACGAAGATGTGAAGGTTGGAACGCAAC
TAAAAGTTACACTTCCGAGGAACGGTTTTCCACTCGTCCAAACCAGAAAACACCCGATTCTCGTAGCAGG
TGGCATCGGTATCACCCCAATTTTGTGTATGGCACAGGCTCTGGATCAGCAAGGTTCATCGTATGAAATA
CATTATTTTGCTCGTGCATTTGAGCATGTTCCATTCCAGGATCGACTGACTGCGTTGGGCGATCGTTTGA
ATGTGCATCTTGGCCTCGGCCCAGACGAGACTAGAGCAAAACTTGCCGACATCATGGAGATTCATAACGC
CCAAGACGTAGATGTTTACACTTGCGGCCCGCAACCAATGATCGAAACTGTATCTGCTGTCGCTCTTGCT
CATGGCATCGCTGAAGAGTCCATCCGATTTGAATTTTTCAGTAAAAAGAACGATGTTCCCGTTTCTGATG
AAGAATATGAGGTTGAGCTCAAAAAAACTGGTCAAATATTCACTGTCTCGCCTGGCTCTACGTTGTTGCA
AGCTTGTTTGGACAACGATGTTCGTATCGAAGCTTCTTGTGAGCAGGGTGTATGCGGGACTTGTATAACT
CCAGTCGTATCCGGCGATCTCGAGCATCATGACACTTACCTTTCTAAGAAAGAAAGGGAAAGCGGTAAGT
GGATCATGCCGTGTGTTTCGCGCTGCAAGTCCAAAAAAATCGTTCTCGATCTGTGAGGCCGGGCATCACC
CACGGTATGGACGAGCTGTATAAACTAGAGAAAGAGGAGAAATACTAGATGATCACGCTTTATGACTATG
AACTCTCGGGGAATTGCTACAAGGTGCGGATGCTCCTTTCCATCCTGAAGCTACCGTACACGATAGAGAC
AGTGGAATTTTTCCCGTCCAGGGAACATAAATCACCGGCCTTCCTGCGCATCAATCCACTCGGCCAGTTG
CCGGTATTGCGCGATGATGATTTCGTGTTGCGCGATGCCCAGGCCATCCTGGTTTACCTGGCGAACAAAT
ACGACACCAGTTTGACCTGGTATCCGACACATGCGCCCGCCATCCTCGGCCAGGCAAATATGTGGCTCGC
GTTTGCCGATGGTTTGACCGGCTCGATTTCCGCTGCACGTTTGCATGATTTGTTTTTTTACGATTTCAAT
GCAGAGCAATGCCGTGCCCGCGCGCACGAACTACTGCGCATACTGGACGAACACCTGTGGGCGGCGGAAC
AAAATGGACATCAATGGCTATGTCCGGCCGCCGCACCCACCATCGCGGATCTTGCCTGCTTCCCGTATAT
CGCATTGTCGGATGAAGCCGGCGTTTCACTACTCGACTACCCGGCGGTACGACGCTGGCTGGACCGTGTC
AAACGCATCCCCGGATTCACCGTCATGTCGGGGATTTTTCCAACCTCAGCTTCCTTCGATCCGGCCTCAC
TTGCGGAAGAAACCTGTCAATAATACTAGTAGCGGCCGCTGCAGATATGCTCCGGCAAAAAAGGGCAAGG
TGTCACCACCCTGCCCTTTTTCTTTAAAACCGAAAAGATTACTTCGCGTTATGCAGGCTTCCTCGCTCAC
TGACTCGCTGCGCTCGGTCGTTCGGCTGCGGCGAGCGGTATCAGCTCACTCAAAGGCGGTAATACGGTTA
TCCACAGAATCAGGGGATAACGCAGGAAAGAACATGTGAGCAAAAGGCCAGCAAAAGGCCAGGAACCGTA
AAAAGGCCGCGTTGCTGGCGTTTTTCCACAGGCTCCGCCCCCCTGACGAGCATCACAAAAATCGACGCTC
AAGTCAGAGGTGGCGAAACCCGACAGGACTATAAAGATACCAGGCGTTTCCCCCTGGAAGCTCCCTCGTG
CGCTCTCCTGTTCCGACCCTGCCGCTTACCGGATACCTGTCCGCCTTTCTCCCTTCGGGAAGCGTGGCGC
TTTCTCATAGCTCACGCTGTAGGTATCTCAGTTCGGTGTAGGTCGTTCGCTCCAAGCTGGGCTGTGTGCA
CGAACCCCCCGTTCAGCCCGACCGCTGCGCCTTATCCGGTAACTATCGTCTTGAGTCCAACCCGGTAAGA
CACGACTTATCGCCACTGGCAGCAGCCACTGGTAACAGGATTAGCAGAGCGAGGTATGTAGGCGGTGCTA
CAGAGTTCTTGAAGTGGTGGCCTAACTACGGCTACACTAGAAGAACAGTATTTGGTATCTGCGCTCTGCT
GAAGCCAGTTACCTTCGGAAAAAGAGTTGGTAGCTCTTGATCCGGCAAACAAACCACCGCTGGTAGCGGT
GGTTTTTTTGTTTGCAAGCAGCAGATTACGCGCAGAAAAAAAGGATCTCAAGAAGATCCTTTGATCTTTT
CTACGGGGTCTGACGCTCAGTGGAACGAAAACTCACGTTAAGGGATTTTGGTCATGAGATTATCAAAAAG
GATCTTCACCTAGATCCTTTTAAATTAAAAATGAAGTTTTAAATCAATCTAAAGTATATATGAGTAAACT
TGGTCTGACAGCTCGAGGCTTGGATTCTCACCAATAAAAAACGCCCGGCGGCAACCGAGCGTTCTGAACA
AATCCAGATGGAGTTCTGAGGTCATTACTGGATCTATCAACAGGAGTCCAAGCGAGCTCGATATCAAATT
ACGCCCCGCCCTGCCACTCATCGCAGTACTGTTGTAATTCATTAAGCATTCTGCCGACATGGAAGCCATC
ACAAACGGCATGATGAACCTGAATCGCCAGCGGCATCAGCACCTTGTCGCCTTGCGTATAATATTTGCCC
ATGGTGAAAACGGGGGCGAAGAAGTTGTCCATATTGGCCACGTTTAAATCAAAACTGGTGAAACTCACCC
AGGGATTGGCTGAGACGAAAAACATATTCTCAATAAACCCTTTAGGGAAATAGGCCAGGTTTTCACCGTA
ACACGCCACATCTTGCGAATATATGTGTAGAAACTGCCGGAAATCGTCGTGGTATTCACTCCAGAGCGAT
GAAAACGTTTCAGTTTGCTCATGGAAAACGGTGTAACAAGGGTGAACACTATCCCATATCACCAGCTCAC
CGTCTTTCATTGCCATACGAAATTCCGGATGAGCATTCATCAGGCGGGCAAGAATGTGAATAAAGGCCGG
ATAAAACTTGTGCTTATTTTTCTTTACGGTCTTTAAAAAGGCCGTAATATCCAGCTGAACGGTCTGGTTA
TAGGTACATTGAGCAACTGACTGAAATGCCTCAAAATGTTCTTTACGATGCCATTGGGATATATCAACGG
TGGTATATCCAGTGATTTTTTTCTCCATTTTAGCTTCCTTAGCTCCTGAAAATCTCGATAACTCAAAAAA
TACGCCCGGTAGTGATCTTATTTCATTATGGTGAAAGTTGGAACCTCTTACGTGCCCGATCAACTCGAGT
GCCACCTGACGTCTAAGAAACCATTATTATCATGACATTAACCTATAAAAATAGGCGTATCACGAGGCAG
AATTTCAGATAAAAAAAATCCTTAGCTTTCGCTAAGGATGATTTCTGGAATTCGCGGCCGCTTCTAGAG
