Features (pLannotate 1.2.2; 12 found; start..end, strand, type, name):
      7..35      +  promoter       J23119 promoter (fragment): bacterial promoter (Registry of Standard Biological Parts BBa J23119)
     65..1129    +  CDS            ndmB: NDMB_PSEPU - Experimental evidence at protein level: Swiss-Prot protein existence level 1. Involved in the caffeine degradation, which is the essential first step for assimilating the carbon and nitrogen in caffeine. Catalyzes the N3-demethylation of theobromine to produce 7- methylxanthine and formaldehyde. Also catalyzes the N3-demethylation of 3-methylxanthine, caffeine, and theophylline to xanthine, paraxanthine, and 1-methylxanthine, respectively. NADH is the preferred substrate. From Pseudomonas putida (Arthrobacter siderocapsulatus).
   1160..2923    +  CDS            ndmD: NDMD_PSEPU - Experimental evidence at protein level: Swiss-Prot protein existence level 1. Involved in the caffeine degradation, which is the essential first step for assimilating the carbon and nitrogen in caffeine. Catalyzes the oxidation of NADH and transfers electrons to NdmA and NdmB, which catalyze the N-demethylation reactions. From Pseudomonas putida (Arthrobacter siderocapsulatus).
   2937..2960    +  CDS            TagCFP (fragment): monomeric cyan fluorescent protein mammalian codon-optimized
   3664..3684    +  misc_feature   BioBrick suffix: universal suffix for all parts
   3685..3742    +  terminator     his operon terminator: This putative transcriptin terminator from the E. coli his operon has a 2-bp deletion introduced during synthesis. Its efficiency has not been determined.
   3937..4525    -  rep_origin     ori: high-copy-number ColE1/pMB1/pBR322/pUC origin of replication
   4708..4802    -  terminator     lambda t0 terminator: transcription terminator from phage lambda
   4826..5482    -  CDS            cat: CAT_ECOLX - Experimental evidence at protein level: Swiss-Prot protein existence level 1. This enzyme is an effector of chloramphenicol resistance in bacteria. From Escherichia coli. This protein is used as a marker in many commonly used cloning vectors, such as pACYC184.
   5483..5580    -  promoter       cat promoter: promoter of the E. coli cat gene encoding chloramphenicol acetyltransferase
   5666..5709    -  terminator     bacterial terminator: putative bacterial transcription terminator
   5712..5733    +  misc_feature   BioBrick prefix: BioBrick prefix for parts that do not start with "ATG"
>Addgene plasmid #113647 | pDCAF-B | addgene full sequence | sequence record 218816 | Addgene NGS Result
TTTACGGCTAGCTCAGTCCTAGGTACAATGCTAGCTACTAGAGTCACACAGGAAAGTATACTAGATGAAA
GAACAGCTCAAGCCGCTGCTAGAAGACAAGACTTACCTTCGCCACTTCTGGCATCCCGTGTGTACCCTTA
ATGAGTTCGAACGCGCCAACGCCAGTGGGCACGGCCCCATGGGCGTCACCTTGCTAGGCGAGAAATTGGT
GTTGGCCAGGTTAAATTCAAAGATCATTGCGGCTGCTGACCGATGTGCTCATCGATCGGCACAGCTCTCC
ATCGGCCGCGTTTGCAGCAACGCCGGAAAGGACTATCTCGAATGCCCGTATCACGGCTGGCGCTACGATG
AGGCTGGGGCCTGTCAACTGATCCCTGCTTGCCCTGACAAAAGCATCTCTCCTCGGGCCAAGATTTCCTC
ATTCGATTGTGAGGTGAAATACGACATCGTGTGGGTACGGCTGGATAACAGCTTCGATTGCACTCAGATT
CCATACCTCAGCGATTTCGATAATCCCGACATGCAGGTAATCGTTGCCGATTCGTATATTTGGGAGACTG
TTGCCGAGCGGCGGTGGGAGAACTTTACAGATTTTTCGCACTTTGCCTTCGTACACCCAGGGACGCTCTA
TGATCCGTTTTTCGCTAGCCACCCAACTGTTTACGTGAATCGCGTTGATGGTGAGTTGCAATTCAAACTC
GCTCCGCCGCGTGAAATGAAAGGCATCCCGCCAGAAGCACCGATGGGTGACTTCACCTACCGCTGCACAA
TGCCGTATTCAGTAAATCTTGAAATCAAATTGTGGAAAGATGACTCACGTTTCGTTCTTTGGACTACCGC
TAGCCCTGTCGATAACAAGTCTTGCCGGAATTTTATGATTATTGTGCGTGAGAAGGATAATCAACCTGAT
CATATGCACCTGGCTTTCCAGAAGCGGGTGCTTGACGAAGACCAGCCTGTTATCGAATCGCAATGGCCTC
TCGAAATACAGACCTCGGAAGTCTCCGTTGCAACCGATAAAATTTCCGTCCAGTTCCGCAAATGGCATAA
AGAGCTATCTCTGTCAGCCGTTGAAGGACGGGAGGCGTTCCGCGATTCCGTCTTGACGAATGTTATTGAA
GAAGAACAGTAATACTAGAGTCACACAGGAAAGTACTAGATGAACAAACTTGACGTCAACCAGTGGTTTC
CTATTGCTACCACTGAAGATCTCCCGAAGCGCCATGTCTTTCATGCCACGTTGTTGGGGCAAGAAATGGC
CATCTGGCGCGATGACTCTGGTTCAGTTAATGCTTGGGAGAACCGCTGCCCGCATAGAGGATTGCGGTTG
ACACTGGGTGCTAATACCGGTAACGAGTTGCGGTGTCAGTATCATGGATGGACTTATGAAAGCGGGACTG
GTGGCTGCACTTTTGTCCCAGCCCATCGCGATGCACCACCCCCAAATGCCGCGCGGGTTAATACTTTTCC
TGTCCGCGAAAAGCACGGCTTTATCTGGACGACATTAGGTCAGCCGCCAGGAGAGCCCATTTCAATCCTC
GATGACGCTCAGCTTGTAAACGCTGTAAAAACAAATCTGCATAGCGTAGTTATAGATGCTGATATTGACG
GAGTTGTCAGCGTCCTACGTCAGAATCTTTCAGCGTTCATCGATGTGTTTGGTGCGGCCAGCGCTGAAGA
TCTGCATTTGAAATCCATGCTGCAAGATCGAGGGATTCTGGTAACAAGATCAGGCTCTATTGCTATTCAT
TTTTATATGCAGCGCTCAACCATTAGTAAATGCGTTGTACATGCGCAAGTACTTACTCCGGGACGTCCAG
GATACGAACTTCAAAAGAACTACTCGTATGCCATGAACGTTATCCGCAGGGCAGCAGAAGCTGTAGCTAC
CGACTTGATTAGCATTACAGATATCAGCGATCAGACTATCGAAAAGCTTGAAGTCGTTAGAGAAAACATG
ACTAAGGCTCCTCCAACCCACTATATCTGCGAAGTGGTTACGCGTACTCAAGAGACAGGTGATATTAACT
CATACTGGCTGAAGCCTATCGGCTACCCACTACCAGCATTCAGTCCAGGGATGCACATCAGCATCACAAC
GCCGGAGGGTAGCATTCGACAATATTCCCTCGTGAACGGGCCTGACGAGCGTGAATCCTTCATCATCGGT
GTGAAGAAAGAGATTCAGTCCCGTGGCGGCTCCAGATCAATGCACGAAGATGTGAAGGTTGGAACGCAAC
TAAAAGTTACACTTCCGAGGAACGGTTTTCCACTCGTCCAAACCAGAAAACACCCGATTCTCGTAGCAGG
TGGCATCGGTATCACCCCAATTTTGTGTATGGCACAGGCTCTGGATCAGCAAGGTTCATCGTATGAAATA
CATTATTTTGCTCGTGCATTTGAGCATGTTCCATTCCAGGATCGACTGACTGCGTTGGGCGATCGTTTGA
ATGTGCATCTTGGCCTCGGCCCAGACGAGACTAGAGCAAAACTTGCCGACATCATGGAGATTCATAACGC
CCAAGACGTAGATGTTTACACTTGCGGCCCGCAACCAATGATCGAAACTGTATCTGCTGTCGCTCTTGCT
CATGGCATCGCTGAAGAGTCCATCCGATTTGAATTTTTCAGTAAAAAGAACGATGTTCCCGTTTCTGATG
AAGAATATGAGGTTGAGCTCAAAAAAACTGGTCAAATATTCACTGTCTCGCCTGGCTCTACGTTGTTGCA
AGCTTGTTTGGACAACGATGTTCGTATCGAAGCTTCTTGTGAGCAGGGTGTATGCGGGACTTGTATAACT
CCAGTCGTATCCGGCGATCTCGAGCATCATGACACTTACCTTTCTAAGAAAGAAAGGGAAAGCGGTAAGT
GGATCATGCCGTGTGTTTCGCGCTGCAAGTCCAAAAAAATCGTTCTCGATCTGTGAGGCCGGGCATCACC
CACGGTATGGACGAGCTGTATAAACTAGAGAAAGAGGAGAAATACTAGATGATCACGCTTTATGACTATG
AACTCTCGGGGAATTGCTACAAGGTGCGGATGCTCCTTTCCATCCTGAAGCTACCGTACACGATAGAGAC
AGTGGAATTTTTCCCGTCCAGGGAACATAAATCACCGGCCTTCCTGCGCATCAATCCACTCGGCCAGTTG
CCGGTATTGCGCGATGATGATTTCGTGTTGCGCGATGCCCAGGCCATCCTGGTTTACCTGGCGAACAAAT
ACGACACCAGTTTGACCTGGTATCCGACACATGCGCCCGCCATCCTCGGCCAGGCAAATATGTGGCTCGC
GTTTGCCGATGGTTTGACCGGCTCGATTTCCGCTGCACGTTTGCATGATTTGTTTTTTTACGATTTCAAT
GCAGAGCAATGCCGTGCCCGCGCGCACGAACTACTGCGCATACTGGACGAACACCTGTGGGCGGCGGAAC
AAAATGGACATCAATGGCTATGTCCGGCCGCCGCACCCACCATCGCGGATCTTGCCTGCTTCCCGTATAT
CGCATTGTCGGATGAAGCCGGCGTTTCACTACTCGACTACCCGGCGGTACGACGCTGGCTGGACCGTGTC
AAACGCATCCCCGGATTCACCGTCATGTCGGGGATTTTTCCAACCTCAGCTTCCTTCGATCCGGCCTCAC
TTGCGGAAGAAACCTGTCAATAATACTAGTAGCGGCCGCTGCAGTCCGGCAAAAAAGGGCAAGGTGTCAC
CACCCTGCCCTTTTTCTTTAAAACCGAAAAGATTACTTCGCGTTATGCAGGCTTCCTCGCTCACTGACTC
GCTGCGCTCGGTCGTTCGGCTGCGGCGAGCGGTATCAGCTCACTCAAAGGCGGTAATACGGTTATCCACA
GAATCAGGGGATAACGCAGGAAAGAACATGTGAGCAAAAGGCCAGCAAAAGGCCAGGAACCGTAAAAAGG
CCGCGTTGCTGGCGTTTTTCCACAGGCTCCGCCCCCCTGACGAGCATCACAAAAATCGACGCTCAAGTCA
GAGGTGGCGAAACCCGACAGGACTATAAAGATACCAGGCGTTTCCCCCTGGAAGCTCCCTCGTGCGCTCT
CCTGTTCCGACCCTGCCGCTTACCGGATACCTGTCCGCCTTTCTCCCTTCGGGAAGCGTGGCGCTTTCTC
ATAGCTCACGCTGTAGGTATCTCAGTTCGGTGTAGGTCGTTCGCTCCAAGCTGGGCTGTGTGCACGAACC
CCCCGTTCAGCCCGACCGCTGCGCCTTATCCGGTAACTATCGTCTTGAGTCCAACCCGGTAAGACACGAC
TTATCGCCACTGGCAGCAGCCACTGGTAACAGGATTAGCAGAGCGAGGTATGTAGGCGGTGCTACAGAGT
TCTTGAAGTGGTGGCCTAACTACGGCTACACTAGAAGAACAGTATTTGGTATCTGCGCTCTGCTGAAGCC
AGTTACCTTCGGAAAAAGAGTTGGTAGCTCTTGATCCGGCAAACAAACCACCGCTGGTAGCGGTGGTTTT
TTTGTTTGCAAGCAGCAGATTACGCGCAGAAAAAAAGGATCTCAAGAAGATCCTTTGATCTTTTCTACGG
GGTCTGACGCTCAGTGGAACGAAAACTCACGTTAAGGGATTTTGGTCATGAGATTATCAAAAAGGATCTT
CACCTAGATCCTTTTAAATTAAAAATGAAGTTTTAAATCAATCTAAAGTATATATGAGTAAACTTGGTCT
GACAGCTCGAGGCTTGGATTCTCACCAATAAAAAACGCCCGGCGGCAACCGAGCGTTCTGAACAAATCCA
GATGGAGTTCTGAGGTCATTACTGGATCTATCAACAGGAGTCCAAGCGAGCTCGATATCAAATTACGCCC
CGCCCTGCCACTCATCGCAGTACTGTTGTAATTCATTAAGCATTCTGCCGACATGGAAGCCATCACAAAC
GGCATGATGAACCTGAATCGCCAGCGGCATCAGCACCTTGTCGCCTTGCGTATAATATTTGCCCATGGTG
AAAACGGGGGCGAAGAAGTTGTCCATATTGGCCACGTTTAAATCAAAACTGGTGAAACTCACCCAGGGAT
TGGCTGAGACGAAAAACATATTCTCAATAAACCCTTTAGGGAAATAGGCCAGGTTTTCACCGTAACACGC
CACATCTTGCGAATATATGTGTAGAAACTGCCGGAAATCGTCGTGGTATTCACTCCAGAGCGATGAAAAC
GTTTCAGTTTGCTCATGGAAAACGGTGTAACAAGGGTGAACACTATCCCATATCACCAGCTCACCGTCTT
TCATTGCCATACGAAATTCCGGATGAGCATTCATCAGGCGGGCAAGAATGTGAATAAAGGCCGGATAAAA
CTTGTGCTTATTTTTCTTTACGGTCTTTAAAAAGGCCGTAATATCCAGCTGAACGGTCTGGTTATAGGTA
CATTGAGCAACTGACTGAAATGCCTCAAAATGTTCTTTACGATGCCATTGGGATATATCAACGGTGGTAT
ATCCAGTGATTTTTTTCTCCATTTTAGCTTCCTTAGCTCCTGAAAATCTCGATAACTCAAAAAATACGCC
CGGTAGTGATCTTATTTCATTATGGTGAAAGTTGGAACCTCTTACGTGCCCGATCAACTCGAGTGCCACC
TGACGTCTAAGAAACCATTATTATCATGACATTAACCTATAAAAATAGGCGTATCACGAGGCAGAATTTC
AGATAAAAAAAATCCTTAGCTTTCGCTAAGGATGATTTCTGGAATTCGCGGCCGCTTCTAGAG
